Addgene plasmid #179923: pCOA-Leu-FvPPT1
Purpose: Expression vector for heterologous expression of a polyketide synthase in S. cerevisiae. Carries and empty insertion site and the Fusarium verticillioides 4´-phosphopantetheinyltransferase PPT1
Depositing lab: Jens Laurids Sørensen. Depositing organization: Aalborg Universitet. Publication: Yeast recombinational cloning for heterologous biosynthesis of polyketides: a molecular microbiology laboratory module for undergraduate students. Bejenari M, Nielsen L, Spedtsberg EML, Nielsen MR, Pedersen TB, Sorensen JL. J Microbiol Biol Educ. 2023 Nov 27;24(3):e00242-22. doi: 10.1128/jmbe.00242-22. eCollection 2023 Dec. PubMed 38108002.
Backbone
  Vector backbone: pESC-LEU
  Backbone manufacturer: Agilent Technologies
  Backbone size w/o insert (bp): 8660
  Total vector size (bp): 9539
  Modifications to backbone: Added the Yarrowia lipolytica autosomal replication sequence ARS68. Substituted the bidirectional promoter Gal1/10 with Yarrowia lipolytica P(EXP1) (fused to PPT1) and P(TEF-1α) for constitutive expression in Saccharomyces cerevisiae
  Vector type: Yeast Expression
  Selectable markers: LEU2
Growth in bacteria
  Bacterial resistance: Ampicillin, 100 μg/mL
  Growth temperature: 37°C
  Growth strain: DH5alpha
  Copy number: High Copy
Gene/Insert
  Gene/Insert name: FvPPT1 (alt names: PPT1; PPTase)
  Species: Fusarium verticillioides
  Insert size (bp): 879
  Mutation: Codon optimized for expression in Saccharomyces cerevisiae
  GenBank ID: FVEG_01894 XP_018744954
  Promoter: Yarrowia lipolytica EXP1
  Cloning method: Ligation Independent Cloning
  Sequencing primers: 5′ CCCGGATCCGTAATACGACT
Terms and licenses: Academic/Nonprofit Terms; Industry Terms: Not Available to Industry
How to cite: pCOA-Leu-FvPPT1 was a gift from Jens Laurids Sørensen (Addgene plasmid # 179923 ; http://n2t.net/addgene:179923 ; RRID:Addgene_179923)
