[The description below was written by a language model from this plasmid's Addgene catalogue record and pLannotate feature annotations shown in this document.]
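Description:
pCOA-Leu-FvPPT1 is a yeast expression vector built on the pESC-LEU backbone and intended for heterologous production of polyketides in Saccharomyces cerevisiae. It is an E. coli–yeast shuttle plasmid. In bacteria it replicates from a high-copy ColE1/pUC-type origin and is selected through the AmpR β-lactamase gene. In yeast it is maintained by the 2μ origin and selected by complementation of leucine auxotrophy with LEU2 under its own promoter. An f1 origin is also present. According to the record, the backbone was further modified by adding the Yarrowia lipolytica autonomous replication sequence ARS68, although this element is not picked up in the automated feature table.

The galactose-inducible bidirectional GAL1/10 promoter of pESC-LEU has been replaced by two Y. lipolytica promoters, P(EXP1) and P(TEF-1α), which the record says provide constitutive expression in S. cerevisiae. P(EXP1) drives FvPPT1, an 879 bp coding sequence for the Fusarium verticillioides 4′-phosphopantetheinyl transferase, codon-optimised for S. cerevisiae. Enzymes of this type convert the acyl carrier protein domains of polyketide synthases from the inactive apo form to the active holo form. The P(TEF-1α) side is left as an empty insertion site for a polyketide synthase gene of choice.

The annotation identifies the ADH1 and CYC1 terminators that flank the two expression positions, along with a T7 promoter and a FLAG tag fragment retained from the parent vector. The promoters and the PPT1 gene fall in unannotated regions, so their exact arrangement relative to each terminator cannot be read from the table. The sequenced record (9,603 nt) is slightly longer than the catalogued size (9,539 bp). The associated publication uses the plasmid for yeast recombinational cloning in an undergraduate teaching module.
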