Features (pLannotate 1.2.2; 19 found; start..end, strand, type, name):
    382..432     +  misc_feature   bom (fragment): basis of mobility region from pBR322
    431..547     +  CDS            NFS1 (fragment): NFS1_YEAST - Also known as SPL1 From Saccharomyces cerevisiae (strain ATCC 204508 / S288c) (Baker's yeast).
    909..2003    -  CDS            LEU2: 3-isopropylmalate dehydrogenase, required for leucine biosynthesis; S. cerevisiae LEU2; yeast auxotrophic marker
   2004..2411    -  promoter       LEU2 promoter: S. cerevisiae LEU2
   2551..2628    -  CDS            YO192_YEAST (fragment): Experimental evidence at protein level: Swiss-Prot protein existence level 1. From Saccharomyces cerevisiae (strain ATCC 204508 / S288c) (Baker's yeast).
   2659..2711    +  misc_feature   bom (fragment): basis of mobility region from pBR322
   2739..3167    -  rep_origin     f1 ori (sequence partly withheld): f1 bacteriophage origin of replication; arrow indicates direction of (+) strand synthesis
   3171..3240    -  CDS            lacZα (fragment): LacZα fragment of β-galactosidase; lacZ fragment
   3246..3411    -  terminator     ADH1 terminator: S. cerevisiae ADH1; transcription terminator for the S. cerevisiae alcohol dehydrogenase 1 (ADH1) gene
   3415..3537    -  CDS            ADH1 (fragment): ADH1_YEAST - Also known as ADC1. Experimental evidence at protein level: Swiss-Prot protein existence level 1. This isozyme preferentially catalyzes the conversion of primary unbranched alcohols to their corresponding aldehydes. Also shows activity toward secondary alcohols. From Saccharomyces cerevisiae (strain ATCC 204508 / S288c) (Baker's yeast).
   3556..3582    -  CDS            3xFLAG (fragment): three tandem FLAG® epitope tags
   5043..5061    +  promoter       T7 promoter: promoter for bacteriophage T7 RNA polymerase
   6010..6199    +  terminator     CYC1 terminator: S. cerevisiae CYC1; transcription terminator for CYC1
   6202..6259    -  CDS            lacI (fragment): lac repressor; lacI; The lac repressor binds to the lac operator to inhibit transcription in E. coli. This inhibition can be relieved by adding lactose or isopropyl-β-D-thiogalactopyranoside (IPTG).
   6442..7030    -  rep_origin     ori: high-copy-number ColE1/pMB1/pBR322/pUC origin of replication
   7201..8061    -  CDS            AmpR: β-lactamase; bla; confers resistance to ampicillin, carbenicillin, and related antibiotics
   8062..8166    -  promoter       AmpR promoter: bla
   8193..9535    -  rep_origin     2μ ori: yeast 2μ plasmid origin of replication
   9603..35      +  CDS            rop (fragment) (across the origin): Rop protein, which maintains plasmids at low copy number; rop
>Addgene plasmid #179923 | pCOA-Leu-FvPPT1 | addgene full sequence | sequence record 359550 | Addgene NGS Result
TCGCGCGTTTCGGTGATGACGGTGAAAACCTCTGACACATGCCAATTATGTTATGTCTGATAAAAGGATG
TAACATAGGCAAGCTGCTCGTGAGTGTTGAGTACGAACCTTAGATCCAAATCACCCGCACCCTACGGATA
TACTTGCTTGAATATACAGTAGTATTTGTAATAAGTTCATAATTAATATCTTACCAAATTAGGTAATCTG
CAAAAGTTCAGACTGTGAAATGTAACATTTTATATATCAAGCTCTATTTAATGCCTCACAGTAGTTAACA
TAAAGACAGCTCCCGGAGACGGTCACAGCTTGTCTGTAAGCGGATGCCGGGAGCAGACAAGCCCGTCAGG
GCGCGTCAGCGGGTGTTGGCGGGTGTCGGGGCTGGCTTAACTATGCGGCATCAGAGCAGATTGTACTGAG
AGTGCACCATATCGACTACGTCGTTAAGGCCGTTTCTGACAGAGTAAAATTCTTGAGGGAACTTTCACCA
TTATGGGAAATGGTTCAAGAAGGTATTGACTTAAACTCCATCAAATGGTCAGGTCATTGAGTGTTTTTTA
TTTGTTGTATTTTTTTTTTTTTAGAGAAAATCCTCCAATATATAAATTAGGAATCATAGTTTCATGATTT
TCTGTTACACCTAACTTTTTGTGTGGTGCCCTCCTCCTTGTCAATATTAATGTTAAAGTGCAATTCTTTT
TCCTTATCACGTTGAGCCATTAGTATCAATTTGCTTACCTGTATTCCTTTACATCCTCCTTTTTCTCCTT
CTTGATAAATGTATGTAGATTGCGTATATAGTTTCGTCTACCCTATGAACATATTCCATTTTGTAATTTC
GTGTCGTTTCTATTATGAATTTCATTTATAAAGTTTATGTACAAATATCATAAAAAAAGAGAATCTTTTT
AAGCAAGGATTTTCTTAACTTCTTCGGCGACAGCATCACCGACTTCGGTGGTACTGTTGGAACCACCTAA
ATCACCAGTTCTGATACCTGCATCCAAAACCTTTTTAACTGCATCTTCAATGGCCTTACCTTCTTCAGGC
AAGTTCAATGACAATTTCAACATCATTGCAGCAGACAAGATAGTGGCGATAGGGTTGACCTTATTCTTTG
GCAAATCTGGAGCAGAACCGTGGCATGGTTCGTACAAACCAAATGCGGTGTTCTTGTCTGGCAAAGAGGC
CAAGGACGCAGATGGCAACAAACCCAAGGAACCTGGGATAACGGAGGCTTCATCGGAGATGATATCACCA
AACATGTTGCTGGTGATTATAATACCATTTAGGTGGGTTGGGTTCTTAACTAGGATCATGGCGGCAGAAT
CAATCAATTGATGTTGAACCTTCAATGTAGGGAATTCGTTCTTGATGGTTTCCTCCACAGTTTTTCTCCA
TAATCTTGAAGAGGCCAAAACATTAGCTTTATCCAAGGACCAAATAGGCAATGGTGGCTCATGTTGTAGG
GCCATGAAAGCGGCCATTCTTGTGATTCTTTGCACTTCTGGAACGGTGTATTGTTCACTATCCCAAGCGA
CACCATCACCATCGTCTTCCTTTCTCTTACCAAAGTAAATACCTCCCACTAATTCTCTGACAACAACGAA
GTCAGTACCTTTAGCAAATTGTGGCTTGATTGGAGATAAGTCTAAAAGAGAGTCGGATGCAAAGTTACAT
GGTCTTAAGTTGGCGTACAATTGAAGTTCTTTACGGATTTTTAGTAAACCTTGTTCAGGTCTAACACTAC
CGGTACCCCATTTAGGACCACCCACAGCACCTAACAAAACGGCATCAGCCTTCTTGGAGGCTTCCAGCGC
CTCATCTGGAAGTGGAACACCTGTAGCATCGATAGCAGCACCACCAATTAAATGATTTTCGAAATCGAAC
TTGACATTGGAACGAACATCAGAAATAGCTTTAAGAACCTTAATGGCTTCGGCTGTGATTTCTTGACCAA
CGTGGTCACCTGGCAAAACGACGATCTTCTTAGGGGCAGACATTAGAATGGTATATCCTTGAAATATATA
TATATATATTGCTGAAATGTAAAAGGTAAGAAAAGTTAGAAAGTAAGACGATTGCTAACCACCTATTGGA
AAAAACAATAGGTCCTTAAATAATATTGTCAACTTCAAGTATTGTGATGCAAGCATTTAGTCATGAACGC
TTCTCTATTCTATATGAAAAGCCGGTTCCGGCGCTCTCACCTTTCCTTTTTCTCCCAATTTTTCAGTTGA
AAAAGGTATATGCGTCAGGCGACCTCTGAAATTAACAAAAAATTTCCAGTCATCGAATTTGATTCTGTGC
GATAGCGCCCCTGTGTGTTCTCGTTATGTTGAGGAAAAAAATAATGGTTGCTAAGAGATTCGAACTCTTG
CATCTTACGATACCTGAGTATTCCCACAGTTAACTGCGGTCAAGATATTTCTTGAATCAGGCGCCTTAGA
CCGCTCGGCCAAACAACCAATTACTTGTTGAGAAATAGAGTATAATTATCCTATAAATATAACGTTTTTG
AACACACATGAACAAGGAAGTACAGGACAATTGATTTTGAAGAGAATGTGGATTTTGATGTAATTGTTGG
GATTCCATTTTTAATAAGGCAATAATATTAGGTATGTAGATATACTAGAAGTTCTCCTCGACCGGTCGAT
ATGCGGTGTGAAATACCGCACAGATGCGTAAGGAGAAAATACCGCATCAGGAAATTGTAAGCGTTAATAT
TTTGTTAAAATTCGCGTTAAATTTTTGTTAAATCAGCTCATTTTTTAACCAATAGGCCGAAATCGGCAAA
ATCCCTTATAAATCAAAAGAATAGACCGAGATAGGGT
[37 nt withheld, positions 2838-2874]
AAAGAACGTGGACTCCAACGTCAAAGG
[49 nt withheld, positions 2902-2950]
T
[91 nt withheld, positions 2952-3042]
G
[124 nt withheld, positions 3044-3167]
CCATTCGCCATTCAGGCTGCGCAACTGTTGGGAAGGGCGATCGGTGCGGGCCTCTTCGCTATTACGCCAG
CTGAATTGGAGCGACCTCATGCTATACCTGAGAAAGCAACCTGACCTACAGGAAAGAGTTACTCAAGAAT
AAGAATTTTCGTTTTAAAACCTAAGAGTCACTTTAAAATTTGTATACACTTATTTTTTTTATAACTTATT
TAATAATAAAAATCATAAATCATAAGAAATTCGCTTATTTAGAAGTGTCAACAACGTATCTACCAACGAT
TTGACCCTTTTCCATCTTTTCGTAAATTTCTGGCAAGGTAGACAAGCCGACAACCTTGATTGGAGACTTG
ACCAAACCTCTGGCGAAGAATTGTTAATTAAGAGCTCAGATCTTATCGTCGTCATCCTTGTAATCCATCG
ATACTAGTGCGGCCGCCCTTTAGTGAGGGTTGAATTCGAATTTTGAATGATTCTTATACTCAGAAGGAAA
TGCTTAACGATTTCGGGTGTGAGTTGACAAGGAGAGAGAGAAAAGAAGAGGAAAGGTAATTCGGGGACGG
TGGTCTTTTATACCCTTGGCTAAAGTCCCAACCACAAAGCAAAAAAATTTTCAGTAGTCTATTTTGCGTC
CGGCATGGGTTACCCGGATGGCCAGACAAAGAAACTAGTACAAAGTCTGAACAAGCGTAGATTCCAGACT
GCAGTACCCTACGCCCTTAACGGCAAGTGTGGGAACCGGGGGAGGTTTGATATGTGGGGTGAAGGGGGCT
CTCGCCGGGGTTGGGCCCGCTACTGGGTCAATTTGGGGTCAATTGGGGCAATTGGGGCTGTTTTTTGGGA
CACAAATACGCCGCCAACCCGGTCTCTGAGTTTGGCGCCCGTTTTTTCGAGCCCCACACGTTTCGGTGAG
TATGAGCGGCGGCAGATTCGAGCGTTTCCGGTTTCCGCGGCGGGACGAGAGCCCATGATGGGGGCTCCCA
CCACCAGCAATCAGGGCCCTGATTACACACCCACCTGTAATGTCATGCTGTTCATCGTGGTTAATGCTGC
TGTGTGCTGTGTGTGTGTGTTGTTTGGCGCTCATTGTTGCGTTATGCAGCGTACACCACAATATTGGAAG
CTTATTAGCCTTTCTATTTTTTCGTTTGCAAGGCTTAACAACATTGCTGTGGAGAGGGATGGGGATATGG
AGGCCGCTGGAGGGAGTCGGAGAGGCGTTTTGGAGCGGCTTGGCCTGGCGCCCACTCGCGAAACGCACCT
AGGACCCTTTGGCACGCCGAAATGTGCCACTTTTCAGTCTAGTAACGCCTTACCTACGTCATTCCATGCA
TGCATGTTTGCGCCTTTTTTCCCTTGCCCTTGATCGCCACACAGTACAGTGCACTGTACAGTGGAGGTTT
TGGGGGGGTCTTAGATGGGAGCTAAAAGCGGCCTAGCGGTACACTAGTGGGATTGTATGGAGTGGCATGG
AGCCTGGGTGGAGCCTGACAGGACGCACGACCGGCTAGCCCGTGACAGACGATGGGTGGCTCCTGTTGTC
CACCGCGTACAAATGTTTGGGCCAAAGTCTTGTCAGCCTTGCTTGCGAACCTAATTCCCAATTTTGTCAC
TTCGCACCCCCATTGATCGAGCCCTAACCCCTGCCCATCAGGCAATCCAATTAAGCTCGCATTGTCTGCC
TTGTTTAGTTTGGCTCCTGCCCGTTTCGGCGTCCACTTGCACAAACACAAACAAGCATTATATATAAGGC
TCGTCTCTCCCTCCCAACCACACTCACTTTTTTGCCCGTCTTCCCTTGCTAACACAAAAGTCAAGAACAC
AAACAACCACCCCAACCCCCTTACACACAAGACATATCTACAGCACCCGGATCCGTAATACGACTCACTA
TAGGGCCCGGGCGTCGACATGGAACAGAAGTTGATTTCCGAAGAAGACCATGTCCTCAGCACAATCATCA
CCAACAGTAATACAATGGGTAATAGATACAAGACCTTTATGGCCTTCCGTTTTGAAGACTAAAGATTTGA
CTTCTGCTGCATCAAGAGCTTTGTCTTTGTTGACAGAAGAAGAACAATCTTCAGTTTTGAGATACTACCA
TGTTAGAGATGCAAAATTGGCTTTAGCATCTGCTTTGTTGAAGAGATACGCTATCTCAAGATTTTGTCAT
GTTCCATGGTTTCAAGCTAAAACTACAAGAGATGCAAGAACTAAACCAGTTTTTGTTTTGCCATCTGGTG
ACGAACCATTGATTTTCAATGTTTCACATCAAGCAGGTTTGGCTGTTTTGTTAGCAGTTCATGATCCACC
AAAAGGTTTAGCTATTGGTGTTGATGTTGTTTGTCCATCTGAAAGAAGAGATAGAGATTTGTCTTCATTA
GAAGAAGATGGTTGGGCATCATTCGTTGATATCCATGCAGATGTTTTTGGTGCTGGTGAAGTTTCTGCAT
TGAAATCAATGAATCCAGTTCCAACTGCTCAAGATAGAGATAGAGCATTGAGATACTTCTACGCTTTGTG
GTGTTTGAGAGAAGCTTACGTTAAGATGACAGGTGACGCATTGTTAGCTTCTTGGTTGAAGGATTTGGAA
ATGCATAACTTCGCACCACCAGAAGATATGAAAGAAGCTCAAGAAGTTAGATTGAGAGGTAAAAAGGTTG
AAGGTGTTGATGTTAGATTGGTTCCATTGTTGGAAGAATACATGATCTCTACAGCTATCAGAAACGGTGA
CAACGGTGAATCAATTAAATTAGGTGAATTTCAAAACTTAAACATGGAAGAAGTATTGGAATTCGGTGAA
AAGGCTCCTAAATCATAAAGCTTGGTACCGCGGCTAGCTAAGATCCGCTCTAACCGAAAAGGAAGGAGTT
AGACAACCTGAAGTCTAGGTCCCTATTTATTTTTTTATAGTTATGTTAGTATTAAGAACGTTATTTATAT
TTCAAATTTTTCTTTTTTTTCTGTACAGACGCGTGTACGCATGTAACATTATACTGAAAACCTTGCTTGA
GAAGGTTTTGGGACGCTCGAAGATCCAGCTGCATTAATGAATCGGCCAACGCGCGGGGAGAGGCGGTTTG
CGTATTGGGCGCTCTTCCGCTTCCTCGCTCACTGACTCGCTGCGCTCGGTCGTTCGGCTGCGGCGAGCGG
TATCAGCTCACTCAAAGGCGGTAATACGGTTATCCACAGAATCAGGGGATAACGCAGGAAAGAACATGTG
AGCAAAAGGCCAGCAAAAGGCCAGGAACCGTAAAAAGGCCGCGTTGCTGGCGTTTTTCCATAGGCTCCGC
CCCCCTGACGAGCATCACAAAAATCGACGCTCAAGTCAGAGGTGGCGAAACCCGACAGGACTATAAAGAT
ACCAGGCGTTTCCCCCTGGAAGCTCCCTCGTGCGCTCTCCTGTTCCGACCCTGCCGCTTACCGGATACCT
GTCCGCCTTTCTCCCTTCGGGAAGCGTGGCGCTTTCTCATAGCTCACGCTGTAGGTATCTCAGTTCGGTG
TAGGTCGTTCGCTCCAAGCTGGGCTGTGTGCACGAACCCCCCGTTCAGCCCGACCGCTGCGCCTTATCCG
GTAACTATCGTCTTGAGTCCAACCCGGTAAGACACGACTTATCGCCACTGGCAGCAGCCACTGGTAACAG
GATTAGCAGAGCGAGGTATGTAGGCGGTGCTACAGAGTTCTTGAAGTGGTGGCCTAACTACGGCTACACT
AGAAGAACAGTATTTGGTATCTGCGCTCTGCTGAAGCCAGTTACCTTCGGAAAAAGAGTTGGTAGCTCTT
GATCCGGCAAACAAACCACCGCTGGTAGCGGTGGTTTTTTTGTTTGCAAGCAGCAGATTACGCGCAGAAA
AAAAGGATCTCAAGAAGATCCTTTGATCTTTTCTACGGGGTCTGACGCTCAGTGGAACGAAAACTCACGT
TAAGGGATTTTGGTCATGAGATTATCAAAAAGGATCTTCACCTAGATCCTTTTAAATTAAAAATGAAGTT
TTAAATCAATCTAAAGTATATATGAGTAAACTTGGTCTGACAGTTACCAATGCTTAATCAGTGAGGCACC
TATCTCAGCGATCTGTCTATTTCGTTCATCCATAGTTGCCTGACTCCCCGTCGTGTAGATAACTACGATA
CGGGAGGGCTTACCATCTGGCCCCAGTGCTGCAATGATACCGCGAGACCCACGCTCACCGGCTCCAGATT
TATCAGCAATAAACCAGCCAGCCGGAAGGGCCGAGCGCAGAAGTGGTCCTGCAACTTTATCCGCCTCCAT
CCAGTCTATTAATTGTTGCCGGGAAGCTAGAGTAAGTAGTTCGCCAGTTAATAGTTTGCGCAACGTTGTT
GCCATTGCTACAGGCATCGTGGTGTCACGCTCGTCGTTTGGTATGGCTTCATTCAGCTCCGGTTCCCAAC
GATCAAGGCGAGTTACATGATCCCCCATGTTGTGCAAAAAAGCGGTTAGCTCCTTCGGTCCTCCGATCGT
TGTCAGAAGTAAGTTGGCCGCAGTGTTATCACTCATGGTTATGGCAGCACTGCATAATTCTCTTACTGTC
ATGCCATCCGTAAGATGCTTTTCTGTGACTGGTGAGTACTCAACCAAGTCATTCTGAGAATAGTGTATGC
GGCGACCGAGTTGCTCTTGCCCGGCGTCAATACGGGATAATACCGCGCCACATAGCAGAACTTTAAAAGT
GCTCATCATTGGAAAACGTTCTTCGGGGCGAAAACTCTCAAGGATCTTACCGCTGTTGAGATCCAGTTCG
ATGTAACCCACTCGTGCACCCAACTGATCTTCAGCATCTTTTACTTTCACCAGCGTTTCTGGGTGAGCAA
AAACAGGAAGGCAAAATGCCGCAAAAAAGGGAATAAGGGCGACACGGAAATGTTGAATACTCATACTCTT
CCTTTTTCAATATTATTGAAGCATTTATCAGGGTTATTGTCTCATGAGCGGATACATATTTGAATGTATT
TAGAAAAATAAACAAATAGGGGTTCCGCGCACATTTCCCCGAAAAGTGCCACCTGAACGAAGCATCTGTG
CTTCATTTTGTAGAACAAAAATGCAACGCGAGAGCGCTAATTTTTCAAACAAAGAATCTGAGCTGCATTT
TTACAGAACAGAAATGCAACGCGAAAGCGCTATTTTACCAACGAAGAATCTGTGCTTCATTTTTGTAAAA
CAAAAATGCAACGCGAGAGCGCTAATTTTTCAAACAAAGAATCTGAGCTGCATTTTTACAGAACAGAAAT
GCAACGCGAGAGCGCTATTTTACCAACAAAGAATCTATACTTCTTTTTTGTTCTACAAAAATGCATCCCG
AGAGCGCTATTTTTCTAACAAAGCATCTTAGATTACTTTTTTTCTCCTTTGTGCGCTCTATAATGCAGTC
TCTTGATAACTTTTTGCACTGTAGGTCCGTTAAGGTTAGAAGAAGGCTACTTTGGTGTCTATTTTCTCTT
CCATAAAAAAAGCCTGACTCCACTTCCCGCGTTTACTGATTACTAGCGAAGCTGCGGGTGCATTTTTTCA
AGATAAAGGCATCCCCGATTATATTCTATACCGATGTGGATTGCGCATACTTTGTGAACAGAAAGTGATA
GCGTTGATGATTCTTCATTGGTCAGAAAATTATGAACGGTTTCTTCTATTTTGTCTCTATATACTACGTA
TAGGAAATGTTTACATTTTCGTATTGTTTTCGATTCACTCTATGAATAGTTCTTACTACAATTTTTTTGT
CTAAAGAGTAATACTAGAGATAAACATAAAAAATGTAGAGGTCGAGTTTAGATGCAAGTTCAAGGAGCGA
AAGGTGGATGGGTAGGTTATATAGGGATATAGCACAGAGATATATAGCAAAGAGATACTTTTGAGCAATG
TTTGTGGAAGCGGTATTCGCAATATTTTAGTAGCTCGTTACAGTCCGGTGCGTTTTTGGTTTTTTGAAAG
TGCGTCTTCAGAGCGCTTTTGGTTTTCAAAAGCGCTCTGAAGTTCCTATACTTTCTAGAGAATAGGAACT
TCGGAATAGGAACTTCAAAGCGTTTCCGAAAACGAGCGCTTCCGAAAATGCAACGCGAGCTGCGCACATA
CAGCTCACTGTTCACGTCGCACCTATATCTGCGTGTTGCCTGTATATATATATACATGAGAAGAACGGCA
TAGTGCGTGTTTATGCTTAAATGCGTACTTATATGCGTCTATTTATGTAGGATGAAAGGTAGTCTAGTAC
CTCCTGTGATATTATCCCATTCCATGCGGGGTATCGTATGCTTCCTTCAGCACTACCCTTTAGCTGTTCT
ATATGCTGCCACTCCTCAATTGGATTAGTCTCATCCTTCAATGCTATCATTTCCTTTGATATTGGATCAT
ACTAAGAAACCATTATTATCATGACATTAACCTATAAAAATAGGCGTATCACGAGGCCCTTTCGTC
